>Addgene plasmid #130752 | pMSCVbsd-PPARD-K322R | addgene full sequence | sequence record 255140 | Addgene NGS Result
AATGAAAGACCCCACCTGTAGGTTTGGCAAGCTAGCTTAAGTAACGCCATTTTGCAAGGCATGGAAAATA
CATAACTGAGAATAGAGAAGTTCAGATCAAGGTTAGGAACAGAGAGACAGCAGAATATGGGCCAAACAGG
ATATCTGTGGTAAGCAGTTCCTGCCCCGGCTCAGGGCCAAGAACAGATGGTCCCCAGATGCGGTCCCGCC
CTCAGCAGTTTCTAGAGAACCATCAGATGTTTCCAGGGTGCCCCAAGGACCTGAAATGACCCTGTGCCTT
ATTTGAACTAACCAATCAGTTCGCTTCTCGCTTCTGTTCGCGCGCTTCTGCTCCCCGAGCTCAATAAAAG
AGCCCACAACCCCTCACTCGGCGCGCCAGTCCTCCGATAGACTGCGTCGCCCGGGTACCCGTATTCCCAA
TAAAGCCTCTTGCTGTTTGCATCCGAATCGTGGACTCGCTGATCCTTGGGAGGGTCTCCTCAGATTGATT
GACTGCCCACCTCGGGGGTCTTTCATTTGGAGGTTCCACCGAGATTTGGAGACCCCTGCCCAGGGACCAC
CGACCCCCCCGCCGGGAGGTAAGCTGGCCAGCGGTCGTTTCGTGTCTGTCTCTGTCTTTGTGCGTGTTTG
TGCCGGCATCTAATGTTTGCGCCTGCGTCTGTACTAGTTAGCTAACTAGCTCTGTATCTGGCGGACCCGT
GGTGGAACTGACGAGTTCTGAACACCCGGCCGCAACCCTGGGAGACGTCCCAGGGACTTTGGGGGCCGTT
TTTGTGGCCCGACCTGAGGAAGGGAGTCGATGTGGAATCCGACCCCGTCAGGATATGTGGTTCTGGTAGG
AGACGAGAACCTAAAACAGTTCCCGCCTCCGTCTGAATTTTTGCTTTCGGTTTGGAACCGAAGCCGCGCG
TCTTGTCTGCTGCAGCGCTGCAGCATCGTTCTGTGTTGTCTCTGTCTGACTGTGTTTCTGTATTTGTCTG
AAAATTAGGGCCAGACTGTTACCACTCCCTTAAGTTTGACCTTAGGTCACTGGAAAGATGTCGAGCGGAT
CGCTCACAACCAGTCGGTAGATGTCAAGAAGAGACGTTGGGTTACCTTCTGCTCTGCAGAATGGCCAACC
TTTAACGTCGGATGGCCGCGAGACGGCACCTTTAACCGAGACCTCATCACCCAGGTTAAGATCAAGGTCT
TTTCACCTGGCCCGCATGGACACCCAGACCAGGTCCCCTACATCGTGACCTGGGAAGCCTTGGCTTTTGA
CCCCCCTCCCTGGGTCAAGCCCTTTGTACACCCTAAGCCTCCGCCTCCTCTTCCTCCATCCGCCCCGTCT
CTCCCCCTTGAACCTCCTCGTTCGACCCCGCCTCGATCCTCCCTTTATCCAGCCCTCACTCCTTCTCTAG
GCGCCGGAATTAGATCCACTAGTAACGGCCGCCAGTGTGCTGGAATTCGCCCTTAGGTGTGGCGCCGAGG
GGAGATCAGCCATGGAGCAGCCACAGGAGGAAGCCCCTGAGGTCCGGGAAGAGGAGGAGAAAGAGGAAGT
GGCAGAGGCAGAAGGAGCCCCAGAGCTCAATGGGGGACCACAGCATGCACTTCCTTCCAGCAGCTACACA
GACCTCTCCCGGAGCTCCTCGCCACCCTCACTGCTGGACCAACTGCAGATGGGCTGTGACGGGGCCTCAT
GCGGCAGCCTCAACATGGAGTGCCGGGTGTGCGGGGACAAGGCATCGGGCTTCCACTACGGTGTTCATGC
ATGTGAGGGGTGCAAGGGCTTCTTCCGTCGTACGATCCGCATGAAGCTGGAGTACGAGAAGTGTGAGCGC
AGCTGCAAGATTCAGAAGAAGAACCGCAACAAGTGCCAGTACTGCCGCTTCCAGAAGTGCCTGGCACTGG
GCATGTCACACAACGCTATCCGTTTTGGTCGGATGCCGGAGGCTGAGAAGAGGAAGCTGGTGGCAGGGCT
GACTGCAAACGAGGGGAGCCAGTACAACCCACAGGTGGCCGACCTGAAGGCCTTCTCCAAGCACATCTAC
AATGCCTACCTGAAAAACTTCAACATGACCAAAAAGAAGGCCCGCAGCATCCTCACCGGCAAAGCCAGCC
ACACGGCGCCCTTTGTGATCCACGACATCGAGACATTGTGGCAGGCAGAGAAGGGGCTGGTGTGGAAGCA
GTTGGTGAATGGCCTGCCTCCCTACAAGGAGATCAGCGTGCACGTCTTCTACCGCTGCCAGTGCACCACA
GTGGAGACCGTGCGGGAGCTCACTGAGTTCGCCAAGAGCATCCCCAGCTTCAGCAGCCTCTTCCTCAACG
ACCAGGTTACCCTTCTCAAGTATGGCGTGCACGAGGCCATCTTCGCCATGCTGGCCTCTATCGTCAACAA
GGACGGGCTGCTGGTAGCCAACGGCAGTGGCTTTGTCACCCGTGAGTTCCTGCGCAGCCTCCGCAGACCC
TTCAGTGATATCATTGAGCCTAAGTTTGAATTTGCTGTCAAGTTCAACGCCCTGGAACTTGATGACAGTG
ACCTGGCCCTATTCATTGCGGCCATCATTCTGTGTGGAGACCGGCCAGGCCTCATGAACGTTCCACGGGT
GGAGGCTATCCAGGACACCATCCTGCGTGCCCTCGAATTCCACCTGCAGGCCAACCACCCTGATGCCCAG
TACCTCTTCCCCAAGCTGCTGCAGAAGATGGCTGACCTGCGGCAACTGGTCACCGAGCACGCCCAGATGA
TGCAGCGGATCAAGAAGACCGAAACCGAGACCTCGCTGCACCCTCTGCTCCAGGAGATCTACAAGGACAT
GTACTAACGGCGGCACCCAGGCCTCCCTGCAGACTCCAATGGGGCCAGCACTGGAGGGGCCCACCCACAT
GACTTTTCCATTGACCAGCTCTCAAGGGCGAATTCTGCAGATATCCATCACACTGGCGGCCGCTCGAGGT
TAACGAATTCTACCGGGTAGGGGAGGCGCTTTTCCCAAGGCAGTCTGGAGCATGCGCTTTAGCAGCCCCG
CTGGGCACTTGGCGCTACACAAGTGGCCTCTGGCCTCGCACACATTCCACATCCACCGGTAGGCGCCAAC
CGGCTCCGTTCTTTGGTGGCCCCTTCGCGCCACCTTCTACTCCTCCCCTAGTCAGGAAGTTCCCCCCCGC
CCCGCAGCTCGCGTCGTGCAGGACGTGACAAATGGAAGTAGCACGTCTCACTAGTCTCGTGCAGATGGAC
AGCACCGCTGAGCAATGGAAGCGGGTAGGCCTTTGGGGCAGCGGCCAATAGCAGCTTTGCTCCTTCGCTT
TCTGGGCTCAGGGGCGGGCTCAGGGGCGGGGCGGGCGCCCGAAGGTCCTCCGGAGGCCCGGCATTCTGCA
CGCTTCAAAAGCGCACGTCTGCCGCGCTGTTCTCCTCTTCCTCATCTCCGGGCCTTTCGACCTGCAGCCC
AAGCTTACCATGGCCAAGCCTTTGTCTCAAGAAGAATCCACCCTCATTGAAAGAGCAACGGCTACAATCA
ACAGCATCCCCATCTCTGAAGACTACAGCGTCGCCAGCGCAGCTCTCTCTAGCGACGGCCGCATCTTCAC
TGGTGTCAATGTATATCATTTTACTGGGGGACCTTGTGCAGAACTCGTGGTGCTGGGCACTGCTGCTGCT
GCGGCAGCTGGCAACCTGACTTGTATCGTCGCGATCGGAAATGAGAACAGGGGCATCTTGAGCCCCTGCG
GACGGTGCCGACAGGTGCTTCTCGATCTGCATCCTGGGATCAAAGCCATAGTGAAGGACAGTGATGGACA
GCCGACGGCAGTTGGGATTCGTGAATTGCTGCCCTCTGGTTATGTGTGGGAGGGCTAATCGATAAAATAA
AAGATTTTATTTAGTCTCCAGAAAAAGGGGGGAATGAAAGACCCCACCTGTAGGTTTGGCAAGCTAGAGA
ACCATCAGATGTTTCCAGGGTGCCCCAAGGACCTGAAATGACCCTGTGCCTTATTTGAACTAACCAATCA
GTTCGCTTCTCGCTTCTGTTCGCGCGCTTCTGCTCCCCGAGCTCAATAAAAGAGCCCACAACCCCTCACT
CGGCGCGCCAGTCCTCCGATAGACTGCGTCGCCCGGGTACCCGTGTATCCAATAAACCCTCTTGCAGTTG
CATCCGACTTGTGGTCTCGCTGTTCCTTGGGAGGGTCTCCTCTGAGTGATTGACTACCCGTCAGCGGGGG
TCTTTCATGGGTAACAGTTTCTTGAAGTTGGAGAACAACATTCTGAGGGTAGGAGTCGAATATTAAGTAA
TCCTGACTCAATTAGCCACTGTTTTGAATCCACATACTCCAATACTCCTGAAATAGTTCATTATGGACAG
CGCAGAAAGAGCTGGGGAGAATTGTGAAATTGTTATCCGCTCACAATTCCACACAACATACGAGCCGGAA
GCATAAAGTGTAAAGCCTGGGGTGCCTAATGAGTGAGCTAACTCACATTAATTGCGTTGCGCTCACTGCC
CGCTTTCCAGTCGGGAAACCTGTCGTGCCAGCTGCATTAATGAATCGGCCAACGCGCGGGGAGAGGCGGT
TTGCGTATTGGGCGCTCTTCCGCTTCCTCGCTCACTGACTCGCTGCGCTCGGTCGTTCGGCTGCGGCGAG
CGGTATCAGCTCACTCAAAGGCGGTAATACGGTTATCCACAGAATCAGGGGATAACGCAGGAAAGAACAT
GTGAGCAAAAGGCCAGCAAAAGGCCAGGAACCGTAAAAAGGCCGCGTTGCTGGCGTTTTTCCATAGGCTC
CGCCCCCCTGACGAGCATCACAAAAATCGACGCTCAAGTCAGAGGTGGCGAAACCCGACAGGACTATAAA
GATACCAGGCGTTTCCCCCTGGAAGCTCCCTCGTGCGCTCTCCTGTTCCGACCCTGCCGCTTACCGGATA
CCTGTCCGCCTTTCTCCCTTCGGGAAGCGTGGCGCTTTCTCATAGCTCACGCTGTAGGTATCTCAGTTCG
GTGTAGGTCGTTCGCTCCAAGCTGGGCTGTGTGCACGAACCCCCCGTTCAGCCCGACCGCTGCGCCTTAT
CCGGTAACTATCGTCTTGAGTCCAACCCGGTAAGACACGACTTATCGCCACTGGCAGCAGCCACTGGTAA
CAGGATTAGCAGAGCGAGGTATGTAGGCGGTGCTACAGAGTTCTTGAAGTGGTGGCCTAACTACGGCTAC
ACTAGAAGAACAGTATTTGGTATCTGCGCTCTGCTGAAGCCAGTTACCTTCGGAAAAAGAGTTGGTAGCT
CTTGATCCGGCAAACAAACCACCGCTGGTAGCGGTGGTTTTTTTGTTTGCAAGCAGCAGATTACGCGCAG
AAAAAAAGGATCTCAAGAAGATCCTTTGATCTTTTCTACGGGGTCTGACGCTCAGTGGAACGAAAACTCA
CGTTAAGGGATTTTGGTCATGAGATTATCAAAAAGGATCTTCACCTAGATCCTTTTAAATTAAAAATGAA
GTTTTAAATCAATCTAAAGTATATATGAGTAAACTTGGTCTGACAGTTACCAATGCTTAATCAGTGAGGC
ACCTATCTCAGCGATCTGTCTATTTCGTTCATCCATAGTTGCCTGACTCCCCGTCGTGTAGATAACTACG
ATACGGGAGGGCTTACCATCTGGCCCCAGTGCTGCAATGATACCGCGAGACCCACGCTCACCGGCTCCAG
ATTTATCAGCAATAAACCAGCCAGCCGGAAGGGCCGAGCGCAGAAGTGGTCCTGCAACTTTATCCGCCTC
CATCCAGTCTATTAATTGTTGCCGGGAAGCTAGAGTAAGTAGTTCGCCAGTTAATAGTTTGCGCAACGTT
GTTGCCATTGCTACAGGCATCGTGGTGTCACGCTCGTCGTTTGGTATGGCTTCATTCAGCTCCGGTTCCC
AACGATCAAGGCGAGTTACATGATCCCCCATGTTGTGCAAAAAAGCGGTTAGCTCCTTCGGTCCTCCGAT
CGTTGTCAGAAGTAAGTTGGCCGCAGTGTTATCACTCATGGTTATGGCAGCACTGCATAATTCTCTTACT
GTCATGCCATCCGTAAGATGCTTTTCTGTGACTGGTGAGTACTCAACCAAGTCATTCTGAGAATAGTGTA
TGCGGCGACCGAGTTGCTCTTGCCCGGCGTCAATACGGGATAATACCGCGCCACATAGCAGAACTTTAAA
AGTGCTCATCATTGGAAAACGTTCTTCGGGGCGAAAACTCTCAAGGATCTTACCGCTGTTGAGATCCAGT
TCGATGTAACCCACTCGTGCACCCAACTGATCTTCAGCATCTTTTACTTTCACCAGCGTTTCTGGGTGAG
CAAAAACAGGAAGGCAAAATGCCGCAAAAAAGGGAATAAGGGCGACACGGAAATGTTGAATACTCATACT
CTTCCTTTTTCAATATTATTGAAGCATTTATCAGGGTTATTGTCTCATGAGCGGATACATATTTGAATGT
ATTTAGAAAAATAAACAAATAGGGGTTCCGCGCACATTTCCCCGAAAAGTGCCACCTGACGTCTAAGAAA
CCATTATTATCATGACATTAACCTATAAAAATAGGCGTATCACGAGGCCCTTTCGTCTCGCGCGTTTCGG
TGATGACGGTGAAAACCTCTGACACATGCAGCTCCCGGAGACGGTCACAGCTTGTCTGTAAGCGGATGCC
GGGAGCAGACAAGCCCGTCAGGGCGCGTCAGCGGGTGTTGGCGGGTGTCGGGGCTGGCTTAACTATGCGG
CATCAGAGCAGATTGTACTGAGAGTGCACCATATGCGGTGTGAAATACCGCACAGATGCGTAAGGAGAAA
ATACCGCATCAGGCGCCATTCGCCATTCAGGCTGCGCAACTGTTGGGAAGGGCGATCGGTGCGGGCCTCT
TCGCTATTACGCCAGCTGGCGAAAGGGGGATGTGCTGCAAGGCGATTAAGTTGGGTAACGCCAGGGTTTT
CCCAGTCACGACGTTGTAAAACGACGGCGCAAGGAATGGTGCATGCAAGGAGATGGCGCCCAACAGTCCC
CCGGCCACGGGGCCTGCCACCATACCCACGCCGAAACAAGCGCTCATGAGCCCGAAGTGGCGAGCCCGAT
CTTCCCCATCGGTGATGTCGGCGATATAGGCGCCAGCAACCGCACCTGTGGCGCCGGTGATGCCGGCCAC
GATGCGTCCGGCGTAGAGGCGATTAGTCCAATTTGTTAAAGACAGGATATCAGTGGTCCAGGCTCTAGTT
TTGACTCAACAATATCACCAGCTGAAGCCTATAGAGTACGAGCCATAGATAAAATAAAAGATTTTATTTA
GTCTCCAGAAAAAGGGGGG
Features (pLannotate 1.2.2; 21 found; start..end, strand, type, name):
      1..517     +  LTR            5' LTR: 5' long terminal repeat from murine embryonic stem cell virus
    581..922     +  misc_feature   MESV Ψ: packaging signal of murine embryonic stem cell virus
    989..1405    +  CDS            gag (truncated): truncated Moloney murine leukemia virus (MMLV) gag gene lacking the start codon
   1482..2804    +  CDS            PPARD: PPARD_HUMAN - Also known as NR1C2, PPARB. Experimental evidence at protein level: Swiss-Prot protein existence level 1. Ligand-activated transcription factor. Receptor that binds peroxisome proliferators such as hypolipidemic drugs and fatty acids. Has a preference for poly-unsaturated fatty acids, such as gamma- linoleic acid and eicosapentanoic acid. Once activated by a ligand, the receptor binds to promoter elements of target genes. Regulates the peroxisomal beta-oxidation pathway of fatty acids. Functions as transcription activator for the acyl-CoA oxidase gene. Decreases expression of NPC
   2955..3301    +  promoter       PGK promoter (fragment): mouse phosphoglycerate kinase 1 promoter
   3294..3419    +  promoter       PGK promoter (fragment): mouse phosphoglycerate kinase 1 promoter
   3440..3838    +  CDS            BSD: blasticidin S deaminase; Aspergillus terreus BSD; confers resistance to blasticidin
   3883..3917    +  LTR            3' LTR (ΔU3) (fragment): self-inactivating 3' long terminal repeat (LTR) from Moloney murine leukemia virus
   3914..4208    +  LTR            3' LTR (ΔU3) (fragment): self-inactivating 3' long terminal repeat (LTR) from Moloney murine leukemia virus
   4370..4386    -  protein_bind   lac operator: The lac repressor binds to the lac operator to inhibit transcription in E. coli. This inhibition can be relieved by adding lactose or isopropyl-β-D-thiogalactopyranoside (IPTG). lac repressor encoded by lacI
   4394..4424    -  promoter       lac promoter: promoter for the E. coli lac operon
   4439..4460    -  protein_bind   CAP binding site: CAP binding activates transcription in the presence of cAMP. E. coli catabolite activator protein
   4473..4565    -  CDS            lacI (fragment): lac repressor; lacI; The lac repressor binds to the lac operator to inhibit transcription in E. coli. This inhibition can be relieved by adding lactose or isopropyl-β-D-thiogalactopyranoside (IPTG).
   4748..5336    -  rep_origin     ori: high-copy-number ColE1/pMB1/pBR322/pUC origin of replication
   5507..6367    -  CDS            AmpR: β-lactamase; bla; confers resistance to ampicillin, carbenicillin, and related antibiotics
   6368..6472    -  promoter       AmpR promoter: bla
   6567..6602    +  CDS            rop (fragment): Rop protein, which maintains plasmids at low copy number; rop
   6704..6803    +  misc_feature   bom (fragment): basis of mobility region from pBR322
   6809..6958    -  CDS            lacZα (fragment): LacZα fragment of β-galactosidase; lacZ fragment
   6958..7159    -  CDS            TcR (fragment): tetracycline efflux protein; tet; confers resistance to tetracycline
   7160..7258    +  CDS            env (fragment): murine leukemia virus gPr80 envelope polyprotein precursor; env; proteolytically cleaved into gp70SU and p15TM subunits
