[The description below was written by a language model from this plasmid's Addgene catalogue record and pLannotate feature annotations shown in this document.]
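Description:
pMSCVbsd-PPARD-K322R is a gammaretroviral expression vector built on the pMSCVbsd backbone, a blasticidin-selectable version of the murine stem cell virus (MSCV) system, and is intended for stable delivery of a human PPARD cDNA into mammalian cells by retroviral transduction. The 7.3 kb plasmid is propagated in E. coli through a high-copy ColE1/pUC-type origin and an ampicillin resistance gene. The remaining bacterial annotations (short lacI, rop, bom, lacZα and TcR fragments, and the lac promoter/operator) are non-functional remnants of earlier cloning vectors.

The proviral region begins with the MESV-derived 5′ LTR, followed by the Ψ packaging signal and a truncated, start-codon-less gag segment. Together these allow the transcript to be packaged into virions when the viral proteins are supplied in trans by a packaging cell line. No separate promoter is annotated upstream of the insert, so the PPARD coding sequence appears to be transcribed from the 5′ LTR, as is usual for MSCV vectors. The insert encodes the ligand-activated nuclear receptor PPARβ/δ (NR1C2) carrying a K322R substitution introduced by PCR mutagenesis, and it was cloned between a BglII site that was destroyed and an XhoI site that was retained. No epitope tag is annotated. Downstream, a mouse PGK promoter drives blasticidin S deaminase, allowing selection of transduced cells. The 3′ LTR is annotated only as fragments matching a ΔU3 MMLV LTR, which probably reflects partial database matching, so the record does not establish a self-inactivating design.

The record does not state the functional consequence of the K322R change. The associated study concerns PPARβ/δ corepressor recruitment and transcriptional regulation of ANGPTL4, which suggests the vector is used to compare mutant and wild-type receptor in stably transduced cells.
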