Addgene plasmid #130752: pMSCVbsd-PPARD-K322R
Purpose: Vector encoding PPARD cDNA for retroviral transduction
Depositing lab: Till Adhikary. Depositing organization: Philipps-Universitaet Marburg. Publication: PPARbeta/delta recruits NCOR and regulates transcription reinitiation of ANGPTL4. Legrand N, Bretscher CL, Zielke S, Wilke B, Daude M, Fritz B, Diederich WE, Adhikary T. Nucleic Acids Res. 2019 Oct 10;47(18):9573-9591. doi: 10.1093/nar/gkz685. PubMed 31428774.
Backbone
  Vector backbone: pMSCVbsd
  Vector type: Retroviral
  Selectable markers: Blasticidin
Growth in bacteria
  Bacterial resistance: Ampicillin, 100 μg/mL
  Growth temperature: 37°C
  Growth strain: NEB Stable
  Copy number: High Copy
Gene/Insert
  Gene/Insert name: PPARD K322R
  Species: H. sapiens (human)
  Mutation: K322R
  Entrez Gene: PPARD (a.k.a. FAAR, NR1C2, NUC1, NUCI, NUCII, PPARB)
  Cloning method: Restriction Enzyme; 5′ cloning site BglII (destroyed during cloning); 3′ cloning site XhoI (not destroyed)
  Sequencing primers: 5′ pMSCVseqfw (CCCTTGAACCTCCTCGTTCGACC); 3′ pMSCVseqrv (GAGACGTGCTACTTCCATTTGTC)
Terms and licenses: Academic/Nonprofit Terms; Industry Terms: Not Available to Industry
Depositor comments: Generated by PCR mutagenesis. Please visit https://www.biorxiv.org/content/10.1101/525576v2 for BioRxiv preprint.
How to cite: pMSCVbsd-PPARD-K322R was a gift from Till Adhikary (Addgene plasmid # 130752 ; http://n2t.net/addgene:130752 ; RRID:Addgene_130752)
