>Addgene plasmid #130752 | pMSCVbsd-PPARD-K322R | depositor partial sequence | sequence record 250263 | PPARD K322R
ATGGAGCAGCCACAGGAGGAAGCCCCTGAGGTCCGGGAAGAGGAGGAGAAAGAGGAAGTGGCAGAGGCAG
AAGGAGCCCCAGAGCTCAATGGGGGACCACAGCATGCACTTCCTTCCAGCAGCTACACAGACCTCTCCCG
GAGCTCCTCGCCACCCTCACTGCTGGACCAACTGCAGATGGGCTGTGACGGGGCCTCATGCGGCAGCCTC
AACATGGAGTGCCGGGTGTGCGGGGACAAGGCATCGGGCTTCCACTACGGTGTTCATGCATGTGAGGGGT
GCAAGGGCTTCTTCCGTCGTACGATCCGCATGAAGCTGGAGTACGAGAAGTGTGAGCGCAGCTGCAAGAT
TCAGAAGAAGAACCGCAACAAGTGCCAGTACTGCCGCTTCCAGAAGTGCCTGGCACTGGGCATGTCACAC
AACGCTATCCGTTTTGGTCGGATGCCGGAGGCTGAGAAGAGGAAGCTGGTGGCAGGGCTGACTGCAAACG
AGGGGAGCCAGTACAACCCACAGGTGGCCGACCTGAAGGCCTTCTCCAAGCACATCTACAATGCCTACCT
GAAAAACTTCAACATGACCAAAAAGAAGGCCCGCAGCATCCTCACCGGCAAAGCCAGCCACACGGCGCCC
TTTGTGATCCACGACATCGAGACATTGTGGCAGGCAGAGAAGGGGCTGGTGTGGAAGCAGTTGGTGAATG
GCCTGCCTCCCTACAAGGAGATCAGCGTGCACGTCTTCTACCGCTGCCAGTGCACCACAGTGGAGACCGT
GCGGGAGCTCACTGAGTTCGCCAAGAGCATCCCCAGCTTCAGCAGCCTCTTCCTCAACGACCAGGTTACC
CTTCTCAAGTATGGCGTGCACGAGGCCATCTTCGCCATGCTGGCCTCTATCGTCAACAAGGACGGGCTGC
TGGTAGCCAACGGCAGTGGCTTTGTCACCCGTGAGTTCCTGCGCAGCCTCCGCAGACCCTTCAGTGATAT
CATTGAGCCTAAGTTTGAATTTGCTGTCAAGTTCAACGCCCTGGAACTTGATGACAGTGACCTGGCCCTA
TTCATTGCGGCCATCATTCTGTGTGGAGACCGGCCAGGCCTCATGAACGTTCCACGGGTGGAGGCTATCC
AGGACACCATCCTGCGTGCCCTCGAATTCCACCTGCAGGCCAACCACCCTGATGCCCAGTACCTCTTCCC
CAAGCTGCTGCAGAAGATGGCTGACCTGCGGCAACTGGTCACCGAGCACGCCCAGATGATGCAGCGGATC
AAGAAGACCGAAACCGAGACCTCGCTGCACCCTCTGCTCCAGGAGATCTACAAGGACATGTACTAA
